>Addgene plasmid #45914 | FLAG-Vti1b | addgene partial sequence | sequence record 66795 | CMV-F 5'-CGCAAATGGGCGGTAGGCGTG-3'
AAGCAGAGCTCGTTTAGTGAACCGTCAGAATTAACCATGGACTACAAAGACCATGACGGTGATTATAAAG
ATCATGACATCGATTACAAGGATGACGATGACAAGCTTGCGGCCGCGAATTCCATGGCCTCCTCCGCCGC
CTCCTCGGAGCATTTCGAGAAGCTGCACGAGATCTTCCGCGGCCTCCATGAAGACCTACAAGGGGTGCCC
GAGCGGCTGCTGGGGACGGCGGGGACCGAAGAAAAGAAGAAATTGATCAGGGATTTTGATGAAAAGCAAC
AGGAAGCAAATGAAACGCTGGCAGAGATGGAGGAGGAGCTACGTTATGCACCCCTGTCTTTCCGAAACCC
CATGATGTCTAAGCTTCGAAACTACCGGAAGGACCTTGCTAAACTCCATCGGGAGGTGAGAAGCACACCT
TTGACAGCCACACCTGGAGGCCGAGGAGACATGAAATATGGCATATATGCTGTAGAGAATGAGCATATGA
ATCGGCTACAGTCTCAAAGGGCAATGCTTCTGCAGGGCACTGAAAGCCTGAACCGGGCCACCCAAAGTAT
TGAACGTTCTCATCGGATTGCCACAGAGACTGACCAGATTGGCTCAGAAATCATAGAAGAGCTGGGGGAA
CAACGAGACCAGTTAGAACGTACCAAGAGTAGACTGGTAAACACAAGTGAAAACTTGAGCAAAAGTCGGA
AGATTCTCCGTTCAATGTCCAGAAAAGTGACAACCAACAAGCTGCTGCTTTCCATTATCATCTTACTGGA
GCTCGCCATCCTGGGAGGCCTGGTTTACTACAAATTCTTTCGCAGCCATTGAGGATCCCGGGTGGCATCC
CTGTGACCCCTCCCCAGTGCCTCTCCTGGCCCTGGAAGTTGCCACTCCAGTGCCCACCAGCCTT
