[The description below was written by a language model from this plasmid's Addgene catalogue record.]
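Description:
FLAG-Vti1b is a mammalian expression plasmid built on a CMV10 FLAG backbone, carrying the human VTI1B coding sequence (vesicle transport through interaction with t-SNAREs 1B). The insert of about 696 bp sits in a backbone of roughly 6.4 kb, giving a total size of about 7.1 kb. It was cloned between EcoRI and BamHI sites, both of which remain intact, so the insert can be excised or exchanged with the same enzymes. The plasmid is maintained in E. coli as a high-copy construct under ampicillin selection. It also carries a neomycin resistance marker, so transfected mammalian cells can be selected with G418, for example to derive stable lines. No feature table is provided, so details such as the origin of replication, the polyadenylation signal and the promoter driving the neomycin marker are not stated in the record.

Expression is driven by the CMV promoter, a strong constitutive viral promoter active in most cultured mammalian cell types. The backbone supplies a FLAG epitope fused in frame to the N terminus of Vti1b, so the protein can be detected or isolated with anti-FLAG antibodies in western blotting, immunofluorescence or immunoprecipitation. Vti1b is a SNARE protein involved in membrane fusion within the endosomal and lysosomal system. The plasmid was deposited with a study showing that the tail-anchored SNARE syntaxin 17 localises to autophagosomes and mediates their fusion with endosomes and lysosomes. That context suggests use as a tagged SNARE for localisation or interaction experiments on autophagosome fusion, although the record does not specify which experiments used this construct.
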