Addgene plasmid #45914: FLAG-Vti1b
Depositing lab: Noboru Mizushima. Depositing organization: The University of Tokyo. Publication: The hairpin-type tail-anchored SNARE syntaxin 17 targets to autophagosomes for fusion with endosomes/lysosomes. Itakura E, Kishi-Itakura C, Mizushima N. Cell. 2012 Dec 7;151(6):1256-69. doi: 10.1016/j.cell.2012.11.001. PubMed 23217709.
Backbone
  Vector backbone: CMV10 FLAG
  Backbone size w/o insert (bp): 6400
  Total vector size (bp): 7096
  Vector type: Mammalian Expression
  Selectable markers: Neomycin (select with G418)
Growth in bacteria
  Bacterial resistance: Ampicillin, 100 μg/mL
  Growth temperature: 37°C
  Growth strain: DH5alpha
  Copy number: High Copy
Gene/Insert
  Gene/Insert name: vesicle transport through interaction with t-SNAREs 1B (alt name: Vti1b)
  Species: H. sapiens (human)
  Insert size (bp): 696
  GenBank ID: NM_006370.2
  Entrez Gene: VTI1B (a.k.a. VTI1, VTI1-LIKE, VTI1L, VTI2, v-SNARE, vti1-rp1)
  Promoter: CMV
  Tag / fusion protein: FLAG (N terminal on backbone)
  Cloning method: Restriction Enzyme; 5′ cloning site EcoRI (not destroyed); 3′ cloning site BamHI (not destroyed)
  Sequencing primers: 5′ n/a; 3′ n/a
Terms and licenses: Academic/Nonprofit Terms; Industry Terms: Not Available to Industry
How to cite: FLAG-Vti1b was a gift from Noboru Mizushima (Addgene plasmid # 45914 ; http://n2t.net/addgene:45914 ; RRID:Addgene_45914)
